Addgene plasmid #240539: pLenti-U6-epegRNA-SV40-puro
Purpose: Lentiviral backbone plasmid to insert epegRNAs (tevopreq1) of interest with puromycin resistance. The cloning site is BsmBI.
Depositing lab: Wensheng Wei. Depositing organization: Peking University. Publication: Prime editor-based high-throughput screening reveals functional synonymous mutations in human cells. Niu X, Tang W, Liu Y, Mo B, Yu Y, Liu Y, Wei W. Nat Biotechnol. 2025 Jun 24. doi: 10.1038/s41587-025-02710-z. PubMed 40555761.
Backbone
  Vector backbone: pLenti
  Vector type: Mammalian Expression, Lentiviral, CRISPR
  Selectable markers: Puromycin
Growth in bacteria
  Bacterial resistance: Chloramphenicol and Ampicillin, 25 & 100 μg/mL
  Growth temperature: 37°C
  Growth strain: ccdB Survival
  Copy number: High Copy
Gene/Insert
  Gene/Insert name: epegRNA
Terms and licenses: Academic/Nonprofit Terms; Industry Terms: Not Available to Industry
Depositor comments: Please visit https://doi.org/10.1101/2024.06.16.599253 for the bioRxiv preprint.
How to cite: pLenti-U6-epegRNA-SV40-puro was a gift from Wensheng Wei (Addgene plasmid # 240539 ; http://n2t.net/addgene:240539 ; RRID:Addgene_240539)
