[The description below was written by a language model from this plasmid's Addgene catalogue record and pLannotate feature annotations shown in this document.]
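Description:
pLenti-U6-epegRNA-SV40-puro is a lentiviral CRISPR backbone for mammalian cells, designed to receive engineered prime editing guide RNAs (epegRNAs carrying the tevopreQ1 3' stabilising motif) by cloning at BsmBI sites. In bacteria it replicates from a high-copy ColE1/pUC-type origin and carries ampicillin resistance on the backbone. The uncloned vector also contains a stuffer cassette with a chloramphenicol resistance gene and the ccdB toxin gene, flanked by Gateway attR1 and attR2 sites. This explains the dual chloramphenicol and ampicillin selection and the need for a ccdB-tolerant strain. Replacing the stuffer with an epegRNA insert would remove ccdB and so provide counter-selection against uncut vector in ordinary strains, although the record does not spell this out.

The viral portion has a CMV enhancer/promoter fused to a truncated HIV-1 5' LTR, which drives genomic RNA production in packaging cells. It is followed by the Ψ packaging signal with a gag fragment, the RRE for Rev-dependent export, and the cPPT/CTS. A human U6 Pol III promoter sits directly upstream of the stuffer, and a partial S. pyogenes tracrRNA scaffold annotation lies just downstream of it. The tevopreQ1 element is not separately annotated in the feature table. Further downstream are a loxP site, an SV40 early promoter driving puromycin N-acetyltransferase for selection of transduced cells, a WPRE to enhance transcript expression, and a second truncated LTR preceded by a nef fragment. The prime editor protein is not encoded and must be supplied separately. The associated publication used prime editor-based high-throughput screening in human cells, consistent with use of this vector for building pooled epegRNA libraries.
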