Features (pLannotate 1.2.2; 31 found; start..end, strand, type, name):
     31..83      -  misc_feature   bom (fragment): basis of mobility region from pBR322
    238..617     +  enhancer       CMV enhancer: human cytomegalovirus immediate early enhancer
    618..817     +  promoter       CMV promoter: human cytomegalovirus (CMV) immediate early promoter
    835..1015    +  LTR            5' LTR (truncated): truncated 5' long terminal repeat (LTR) from HIV-1
   1062..1187    +  misc_feature   HIV-1 Ψ: packaging signal of human immunodeficiency virus type 1
   1171..1509    +  CDS            HIV-1 gag (fragment): gag protein from human immunodeficiency virus 1; gag
   1684..1917    +  misc_feature   RRE: The Rev response element (RRE) of HIV-1 allows for Rev-dependent mRNA export from the nucleus to the cytoplasm.
   2294..2394    +  CDS            Rev (fragment): human immunodeficiency virus 1 (HIV-1) Rev protein; rev; enhances nuclear export of unspliced and incompletely spliced viral mRNAs
   2444..2561    +  misc_feature   cPPT/CTS: central polypurine tract and central termination sequence of HIV-1
   2641..2881    +  promoter       U6 promoter: RNA polymerase III promoter for human U6 snRNA
   2913..2931    +  promoter       T7 promoter: promoter for bacteriophage T7 RNA polymerase
   2961..3085    +  protein_bind   attR1: mutant version of attR; recombination site for the Gateway® LR reaction LR Clonase™
   3321..3473    -  CDS            dpnD (fragment): DPND_STRPN - Protein predicted: Swiss-Prot protein existence level 4. From Streptococcus pneumoniae serotype 4 (strain ATCC BAA-334 / TIGR4).
   3517..3819    -  CDS            ccdB: CCDB_ECOLI - Also known as G, letB, letD. Experimental evidence at protein level: Swiss-Prot protein existence level 1. Toxic component of a type II toxin-antitoxin (TA) system, functioning in plasmid maintainence. Responsible for the post- segregational killing (PSK) of plasmid-free cells, also referred to as a plasmid addiction system. Half-life of over 2 hours. Cell killing by CcdB is accompanied by filamentation, defects in chromosome and plasmid segregation, defects in cell division, formation of anucleate cells, decreased DNA synthesis and plasmid loss. Interferes with the activity of DN
   3824..3982    -  CDS            ccdA (fragment): CCDA_ECO57 - Also known as H, letA. Experimental evidence at protein level: Swiss-Prot protein existence level 1. Antitoxin component of a type II toxin-antitoxin (TA) system which inhibits the post-segregational killing (PSK) of plasmid-free cells, also referred to as a plasmid addiction system. Binds to and blocks the activity of CcdB; will also remove bound CcdB protein from the CcdB-GyrA complex by forming a CcdA-CcdB complex, a process termed rejuvenation. Functions as a transcriptional corepressor for the ccdAB operon, repression also requires CcdB (By similarity). From Escherichia coli
   4164..4822    -  CDS            CmR: chloramphenicol acetyltransferase; cat; confers resistance to chloramphenicol
   4823..4925    -  promoter       cat promoter: promoter of the E. coli cat gene encoding chloramphenicol acetyltransferase
   5103..5227    -  protein_bind   attR2: mutant version of attR; recombination site for the Gateway® LR reaction LR Clonase™
   5285..5351    +  misc_RNA       tracrRNA (fragment): trans-activating CRISPR RNA for the Streptococcus pyogenes CRISPR/Cas9 system
   5412..5437    -  misc_feature   MCS (fragment): pBluescript multiple cloning site
   5472..5505    +  protein_bind   loxP: Cre-mediated recombination occurs in the 8-bp core sequence (GCATACAT). Cre recombinase
   5561..5890    +  promoter       SV40 promoter: SV40 enhancer and early promoter
   5897..6496    +  CDS            PuroR (fragment): puromycin N-acetyltransferase; pac from Streptomyces; confers resistance to puromycin
   6529..6552    +  misc_feature   MCS (fragment): pBluescript multiple cloning site
   6552..7140    +  misc_feature   WPRE: woodchuck hepatitis virus posttranscriptional regulatory element
   7141..7160    +  misc_feature   MCS (fragment): pBluescript multiple cloning site
   7162..7662    +  CDS            nef (fragment): NEF_HV1LA - Experimental evidence at protein level: Swiss-Prot protein existence level 1. Extracellular Nef protein targets CD4(+) T-lymphocytes for apoptosis by interacting with CXCR4 surface receptors. From Human immunodeficiency virus type 1 group M subtype B (isolate Lai) (HIV-1).
   7669..7849    +  LTR            5' LTR (truncated): truncated 5' long terminal repeat (LTR) from HIV-1
   7911..8499    -  rep_origin     ori: high-copy-number ColE1/pMB1/pBR322/pUC origin of replication
   8670..9530    -  CDS            AmpR: β-lactamase; bla; confers resistance to ampicillin, carbenicillin, and related antibiotics
   9531..9635    -  promoter       AmpR promoter: bla
>Addgene plasmid #240539 | pLenti-U6-epegRNA-SV40-puro | addgene full sequence | sequence record 486121 | Addgene NGS Result
GTCGACGGATCGGGAGATCTCCCGATCCCCTATGGTGCACTCTCAGTACAATCTGCTCTGATGCCGCATA
GTTAAGCCAGTATCTGCTCCCTGCTTGTGTGTTGGAGGTCGCTGAGTAGTGCGCGAGCAAAATTTAAGCT
ACAACAAGGCAAGGCTTGACCGACAATTGCATGAAGAATCTGCTTAGGGTTAGGCGTTTTGCGCTGCTTC
GCGATGTACGGGCCAGATATACGCGTTGACATTGATTATTGACTAGTTATTAATAGTAATCAATTACGGG
GTCATTAGTTCATAGCCCATATATGGAGTTCCGCGTTACATAACTTACGGTAAATGGCCCGCCTGGCTGA
CCGCCCAACGACCCCCGCCCATTGACGTCAATAATGACGTATGTTCCCATAGTAACGCCAATAGGGACTT
TCCATTGACGTCAATGGGTGGAGTATTTACGGTAAACTGCCCACTTGGCAGTACATCAAGTGTATCATAT
GCCAAGTACGCCCCCTATTGACGTCAATGACGGTAAATGGCCCGCCTGGCATTATGCCCAGTACATGACC
TTATGGGACTTTCCTACTTGGCAGTACATCTACGTATTAGTCATCGCTATTACCATGGTGATGCGGTTTT
GGCAGTACATCAATGGGCGTGGATAGCGGTTTGACTCACGGGGATTTCCAAGTCTCCACCCCATTGACGT
CAATGGGAGTTTGTTTTGGCACCAAAATCAACGGGACTTTCCAAAATGTCGTAACAACTCCGCCCCATTG
ACGCAAATGGGCGGTAGGCGTGTACGGTGGGAGGTCTATATAAGCAGCGCGTTTTGCCTGTACTGGGTCT
CTCTGGTTAGACCAGATCTGAGCCTGGGAGCTCTCTGGCTAACTAGGGAACCCACTGCTTAAGCCTCAAT
AAAGCTTGCCTTGAGTGCTTCAAGTAGTGTGTGCCCGTCTGTTGTGTGACTCTGGTAACTAGAGATCCCT
CAGACCCTTTTAGTCAGTGTGGAAAATCTCTAGCAGTGGCGCCCGAACAGGGACTTGAAAGCGAAAGGGA
AACCAGAGGAGCTCTCTCGACGCAGGACTCGGCTTGCTGAAGCGCGCACGGCAAGAGGCGAGGGGCGGCG
ACTGGTGAGTACGCCAAAAATTTTGACTAGCGGAGGCTAGAAGGAGAGAGATGGGTGCGAGAGCGTCAGT
ATTAAGCGGGGGAGAATTAGATCGCGATGGGAAAAAATTCGGTTAAGGCCAGGGGGAAAGAAAAAATATA
AATTAAAACATATAGTATGGGCAAGCAGGGAGCTAGAACGATTCGCAGTTAATCCTGGCCTGTTAGAAAC
ATCAGAAGGCTGTAGACAAATACTGGGACAGCTACAACCATCCCTTCAGACAGGATCAGAAGAACTTAGA
TCATTATATAATACAGTAGCAACCCTCTATTGTGTGCATCAAAGGATAGAGATAAAAGACACCAAGGAAG
CTTTAGACAAGATAGAGGAAGAGCAAAACAAAAGTAAGACCACCGCACAGCAAGCGGCCGGCCGCTGATC
TTCAGACCTGGAGGAGGAGATATGAGGGACAATTGGAGAAGTGAATTATATAAATATAAAGTAGTAAAAA
TTGAACCATTAGGAGTAGCACCCACCAAGGCAAAGAGAAGAGTGGTGCAGAGAGAAAAAAGAGCAGTGGG
AATAGGAGCTTTGTTCCTTGGGTTCTTGGGAGCAGCAGGAAGCACTATGGGCGCAGCGTCAATGACGCTG
ACGGTACAGGCCAGACAATTATTGTCTGGTATAGTGCAGCAGCAGAACAATTTGCTGAGGGCTATTGAGG
CGCAACAGCATCTGTTGCAACTCACAGTCTGGGGCATCAAGCAGCTCCAGGCAAGAATCCTGGCTGTGGA
AAGATACCTAAAGGATCAACAGCTCCTGGGGATTTGGGGTTGCTCTGGAAAACTCATTTGCACCACTGCT
GTGCCTTGGAATGCTAGTTGGAGTAATAAATCTCTGGAACAGATTTGGAATCACACGACCTGGATGGAGT
GGGACAGAGAAATTAACAATTACACAAGCTTAATACACTCCTTAATTGAAGAATCGCAAAACCAGCAAGA
AAAGAATGAACAAGAATTATTGGAATTAGATAAATGGGCAAGTTTGTGGAATTGGTTTAACATAACAAAT
TGGCTGTGGTATATAAAATTATTCATAATGATAGTAGGAGGCTTGGTAGGTTTAAGAATAGTTTTTGCTG
TACTTTCTATAGTGAATAGAGTTAGGCAGGGATATTCACCATTATCGTTTCAGACCCACCTCCCAACCCC
GAGGGGACCCGACAGGCCCGAAGGAATAGAAGAAGAAGGTGGAGAGAGAGACAGAGACAGATCCATTCGA
TTAGTGAACGGATCGGCACTGCGTGCGCCAATTCTGCAGACAAATGGCAGTATTCATCCACAATTTTAAA
AGAAAAGGGGGGATTGGGGGGTACAGTGCAGGGGAAAGAATAGTAGACATAATAGCAACAGACATACAAA
CTAAAGAATTACAAAAACAAATTACAAAAATTCAAAATTTTCGGGTTTATTACAGGGACAGCAGAGATCC
AGTTTGGTTAGTACCGGGCCCGCTCTAGAGGTACCAAGGTCTGGCAGGAAGAGGGCCTATTTCCCATGAT
TCCTTCATATTTGCATATACGATACAAGGCTGTTAGAGAGATAATTAGAATTAATTTGACTGTAAACACA
AAGATATTAGTACAAAATACGTGACGTAGAAAGTAATAATTTCTTGGGTAGTTTGCAGTTTTAAAATTAT
GTTTTAAAATGGACTATCATATGCTTACCGTAACTTGAAAGTATTTCGATTTCTTGGCTTTATATATCTT
GTGGAAAGGACGAAACACCGAGAGACGCTGGCTTATCGAAATTAATACGACTCACTATAGGGAGACCCAA
GCTGGCTAGTTAAGCTATCAACAAGTTTGTACAAAAAAGCTGAACGAGAAACGTAAAATGATATAAATAT
CAATATATTAAATTAGATTTTGCATAAAAAACAGACTACATAATACTGTAAAACACAACATATCCAGTCA
CTATGAATCAACTACTTAGATGGTATTAGTGACCTGTAGTCGACCGACAGCCTTCCAAATGTTCTTCGGG
TGATGCTGCCAACTTAGTCGACCGACAGCCTTCCAAATGTTCTTCTCAAACGGAATCGTCGTATCCAGCC
TACTCGCTATTGTCCTCAATGCCGTATTAAATCATAAAAAGAAATAAGAAAAAGAGGTGCGAGCCTCTTT
TTTGTGTGACAAAATAAAAACATCTACCTATTCATATACGCTAGTGTCATAGTCCTGAAAATCATCTGCA
TCAAGAACAATTTCACAACTCTTATACTTTTCTCTTACAAGTCGTTCGGCTTCATCTGGATTTTCAGCCT
CTATACTTACTAAACGTGATAAAGTTTCTGTAATTTCTACTGTATCGACCTGCAGACTGGCTGTGTATAA
GGGAGCCTGACATTTATATTCCCCAGAACATCAGGTTAATGGCGTTTTTGATGTCATTTTCGCGGTGGCT
GAGATCAGCCACTTCTTCCCCGATAACGGAGACCGGCACACTGGCCATATCGGTGGTCATCATGCGCCAG
CTTTCATCCCCGATATGCACCACCGGGTAAAGTTCACGGGAGACTTTATCTGACAGCAGACGTGCACTGG
CCAGGGGGATCACCATCCGTCGCCCGGGCGTGTCAATAATATCACTCTGTACATCCACAAACAGACGATA
ACGGCTCTCTCTTTTATAGGTGTAAACCTTAAACTGCATTTCACCAGCCCCTGTTCTCGTCAGCAAAAGA
GCCGTTCATTTCAATAAACCGGGCGACCTCAGCCATCCCTTCCTGATTTTCCGCTTTCCAGCGTTCGGCA
CGCAGACGACGGGCTTCATTCTGCATGGTTGTGCTTACCAGACCGGAGATATTGACATCATATATGCCTT
GAGCAACTGATAGCTGTCGCTGTCAACTGTCACTGTAATACGCTGCTTCATAGCATACCTCTTTTTGACA
TACTTCGGGTATACATATCAGTATATATTCTTATACCGCAAAAATCAGCGCGCAAATACGCATACTGTTA
TCTGGCTTTTAGTAAGCCGGATCCACGCGGCGTTTACGCCCCCCCTGCCACTCATCGCAGTACTGTTGTA
ATTCATTAAGCATTCTGCCGACATGGAAGCCATCACAAACGGCATGATGAACCTGAATCGCCAGCGGCAT
CAGCACCTTGTCGCCTTGCGTATAATATTTGCCCATGGTGAAAACGGGGGCGAAGAAGTTGTCCATATTG
GCCACGTTTAAATCAAAACTGGTGAAACTCACCCAGGGATTGGCTGAGACGAAAAACATATTCTCAATAA
ACCCTTTAGGGAAATAGGCCAGGTTTTCACCGTAACACGCCACATCTTGCGAATATATGTGTAGAAACTG
CCGGAAATCGTCGTGGTATTCACTCCAGAGCGATGAAAACGTTTCAGTTTGCTCATGGAAAACGGTGTAA
CAAGGGTGAACACTATCCCATATCACCAGCTCACCGTCTTTCATTGCCATACGGAATTCCGGATGAGCAT
TCATCAGGCGGGCAAGAATGTGAATAAAGGCCGGATAAAACTTGTGCTTATTTTTCTTTACGGTCTTTAA
AAAGGCCGTAATATCCAGCTGAACGGTCTGGTTATAGGTACATTGAGCAACTGACTGAAATGCCTCAAAA
TGTTCTTTACGATGCCATTGGGATATATCAACGGTGGTATATCCAGTGATTTTTTTCTCCATTTTAGCTT
CCTTAGCTCCTGAAAATCTCGATAACTCAAAAAATACGCCCGGTAGTGATCTTATTTCATTATGGTGAAA
GTTGGAACCTCTTACGTGCCGATCAACGTCTCATTTTCGCCAAAAGTTGGCCCAGGGCTTCCCGGTATCA
ACAGGGACACCAGGATTTATTTATTCTGCGAAGTGATCTTCCGTCACAGGTATTTATTCGGCGCAAAGTG
CGTCGGGTGATGCTGCCAACTTAGTCGACTACAGGTCACTAATACCATCTAAGTAGTTGATTCATAGTGA
CTGGATATGTTGTGTTTTACAGTATTATGTAGTCTGTTTTTTATGCAAAATCTAATTTAATATATTGATA
TTTATATCATTTTACGTTTCTCGTTCAGCTTTCTTGTACAAAGTGGTTGATCTAGAGGGCCCGCGGTTCG
AACGTCTCTGTTTAAGAGCTATGCTGGACTCGCTAACAGCATAGCAAGTTTAAATAAGGCTAGTCCGTTA
TCAACTTGAAAAAGTGGCACCGAGTCGGTGCTTTTTTTTCCGTCTCTCGCGGTTCTATCTAGTTACGCGT
TAAACCAACTAGAATTTTTTTCTCGAGGTCGACGGTATCGATAAGCTCGCTTCACGAGATTCCAGCAGGT
CGAGGGACCTAATAACTTCGTATAGCATACATTATACGAAGTTATATTAAGGGTTCCAAGCTTAAGCGGC
CGCGTGGATAACCGTATTACCGCCATGCAGGTGTGTCAGTTAGGGTGTGGAAAGTCCCCAGGCTCCCCAG
CAGGCAGAAGTATGCAAAGCATGCATCTCAATTAGTCAGCAACCAGGTGTGGAAAGTCCCCAGGCTCCCC
AGCAGGCAGAAGTATGCAAAGCATGCATCTCAATTAGTCAGCAACCATAGTCCCGCCCCTAACTCCGCCC
ATCCCGCCCCTAACTCCGCCCAGTTCCGCCCATTCTCCGCCCCATGGCTGACTAATTTTTTTTATTTATG
CAGAGGCCGAGGCCGCCTCGGCCTCTGAGCTATTCCAGAAGTAGTGAGGAGGCTTTTTTGGAGGCCTAGG
CTTTTGCAAAGCTAGCATGACCGAGTACAAGCCCACGGTGCGCCTCGCCACCCGCGACGACGTCCCCAGG
GCCGTACGCACCCTCGCCGCCGCGTTCGCCGACTACCCCGCCACGCGCCACACCGTCGATCCGGACCGCC
ACATCGAGCGGGTCACCGAGCTGCAAGAACTCTTCCTCACGCGCGTCGGGCTCGACATCGGCAAGGTGTG
GGTCGCGGACGACGGCGCCGCGGTGGCGGTCTGGACCACGCCGGAGAGCGTCGAAGCGGGGGCGGTGTTC
GCCGAGATCGGCCCGCGCATGGCCGAGTTGAGCGGTTCCCGGCTGGCCGCGCAGCAACAGATGGAAGGCC
TCCTGGCGCCGCACCGGCCCAAGGAGCCCGCGTGGTTCCTGGCCACCGTCGGAGTCTCGCCCGACCACCA
GGGCAAGGGTCTGGGCAGCGCCGTCGTGCTCCCCGGAGTGGAGGCGGCCGAGCGCGCCGGGGTGCCCGCC
TTCCTGGAGACCTCCGCGCCCCGCAACCTCCCCTTCTACGAGCGGCTCGGCTTCACCGTCACCGCCGACG
TCGAGGTGCCCGAAGGACCGCGCACCTGGTGCATGACCCGCAAGCCCGGTGCCTGAACATGTTTAAGGGT
TCCGGTTCCACTAGGTACAATTCGATATCAAGCTTATCGATAATCAACCTCTGGATTACAAAATTTGTGA
AAGATTGACTGGTATTCTTAACTATGTTGCTCCTTTTACGCTATGTGGATACGCTGCTTTAATGCCTTTG
TATCATGCTATTGCTTCCCGTATGGCTTTCATTTTCTCCTCCTTGTATAAATCCTGGTTGCTGTCTCTTT
ATGAGGAGTTGTGGCCCGTTGTCAGGCAACGTGGCGTGGTGTGCACTGTGTTTGCTGACGCAACCCCCAC
TGGTTGGGGCATTGCCACCACCTGTCAGCTCCTTTCCGGGACTTTCGCTTTCCCCCTCCCTATTGCCACG
GCGGAACTCATCGCCGCCTGCCTTGCCCGCTGCTGGACAGGGGCTCGGCTGTTGGGCACTGACAATTCCG
TGGTGTTGTCGGGGAAATCATCGTCCTTTCCTTGGCTGCTCGCCTGTGTTGCCACCTGGATTCTGCGCGG
GACGTCCTTCTGCTACGTCCCTTCGGCCCTCAATCCAGCGGACCTTCCTTCCCGCGGCCTGCTGCCGGCT
CTGCGGCCTCTTCCGCGTCTTCGCCTTCGCCCTCAGACGAGTCGGATCTCCCTTTGGGCCGCCTCCCCGC
ATCGATACCGTCGACCTCGATCGAGACCTAGAAAAACATGGAGCAATCACAAGTAGCAATACAGCAGCTA
CCAATGCTGATTGTGCCTGGCTAGAAGCACAAGAGGAGGAGGAGGTGGGTTTTCCAGTCACACCTCAGGT
ACCTTTAAGACCAATGACTTACAAGGCAGCTGTAGATCTTAGCCACTTTTTAAAAGAAAAGGGGGGACTG
GAAGGGCTAATTCACTCCCAACGAAGACAAGATATCCTTGATCTGTGGATCTACCACACACAAGGCTACT
TCCCTGATTGGCAGAACTACACACCAGGGCCAGGGATCAGATATCCACTGACCTTTGGATGGTGCTACAA
GCTAGTACCAGTTGAGCAAGAGAAGGTAGAAGAAGCCAATGAAGGAGAGAACACCCGCTTGTTACACCCT
GTGAGCCTGCATGGGATGGATGACCCGGAGAGAGAAGTATTAGAGTGGAGGTTTGACAGCCGCCTAGCAT
TTCATCACATGGCCCGAGAGCTGCATCCGGACTGTACTGGGTCTCTCTGGTTAGACCAGATCTGAGCCTG
GGAGCTCTCTGGCTAACTAGGGAACCCACTGCTTAAGCCTCAATAAAGCTTGCCTTGAGTGCTTCAAGTA
GTGTGTGCCCGTCTGTTGTGTGACTCTGGTAACTAGAGATCCCTCAGACCCTTTTAGTCAGTGTGGAAAA
TCTCTAGCAGCATGTGAGCAAAAGGCCAGCAAAAGGCCAGGAACCGTAAAAAGGCCGCGTTGCTGGCGTT
TTTCCATAGGCTCCGCCCCCCTGACGAGCATCACAAAAATCGACGCTCAAGTCAGAGGTGGCGAAACCCG
ACAGGACTATAAAGATACCAGGCGTTTCCCCCTGGAAGCTCCCTCGTGCGCTCTCCTGTTCCGACCCTGC
CGCTTACCGGATACCTGTCCGCCTTTCTCCCTTCGGGAAGCGTGGCGCTTTCTCATAGCTCACGCTGTAG
GTATCTCAGTTCGGTGTAGGTCGTTCGCTCCAAGCTGGGCTGTGTGCACGAACCCCCCGTTCAGCCCGAC
CGCTGCGCCTTATCCGGTAACTATCGTCTTGAGTCCAACCCGGTAAGACACGACTTATCGCCACTGGCAG
CAGCCACTGGTAACAGGATTAGCAGAGCGAGGTATGTAGGCGGTGCTACAGAGTTCTTGAAGTGGTGGCC
TAACTACGGCTACACTAGAAGAACAGTATTTGGTATCTGCGCTCTGCTGAAGCCAGTTACCTTCGGAAAA
AGAGTTGGTAGCTCTTGATCCGGCAAACAAACCACCGCTGGTAGCGGTGGTTTTTTTGTTTGCAAGCAGC
AGATTACGCGCAGAAAAAAAGGATCTCAAGAAGATCCTTTGATCTTTTCTACGGGGTCTGACGCTCAGTG
GAACGAAAACTCACGTTAAGGGATTTTGGTCATGAGATTATCAAAAAGGATCTTCACCTAGATCCTTTTA
AATTAAAAATGAAGTTTTAAATCAATCTAAAGTATATATGAGTAAACTTGGTCTGACAGTTACCAATGCT
TAATCAGTGAGGCACCTATCTCAGCGATCTGTCTATTTCGTTCATCCATAGTTGCCTGACTCCCCGTCGT
GTAGATAACTACGATACGGGAGGGCTTACCATCTGGCCCCAGTGCTGCAATGATACCGCGAGACCCACGC
TCACCGGCTCCAGATTTATCAGCAATAAACCAGCCAGCCGGAAGGGCCGAGCGCAGAAGTGGTCCTGCAA
CTTTATCCGCCTCCATCCAGTCTATTAATTGTTGCCGGGAAGCTAGAGTAAGTAGTTCGCCAGTTAATAG
TTTGCGCAACGTTGTTGCCATTGCTACAGGCATCGTGGTGTCACGCTCGTCGTTTGGTATGGCTTCATTC
AGCTCCGGTTCCCAACGATCAAGGCGAGTTACATGATCCCCCATGTTGTGCAAAAAAGCGGTTAGCTCCT
TCGGTCCTCCGATCGTTGTCAGAAGTAAGTTGGCCGCAGTGTTATCACTCATGGTTATGGCAGCACTGCA
TAATTCTCTTACTGTCATGCCATCCGTAAGATGCTTTTCTGTGACTGGTGAGTACTCAACCAAGTCATTC
TGAGAATAGTGTATGCGGCGACCGAGTTGCTCTTGCCCGGCGTCAATACGGGATAATACCGCGCCACATA
GCAGAACTTTAAAAGTGCTCATCATTGGAAAACGTTCTTCGGGGCGAAAACTCTCAAGGATCTTACCGCT
GTTGAGATCCAGTTCGATGTAACCCACTCGTGCACCCAACTGATCTTCAGCATCTTTTACTTTCACCAGC
GTTTCTGGGTGAGCAAAAACAGGAAGGCAAAATGCCGCAAAAAAGGGAATAAGGGCGACACGGAAATGTT
GAATACTCATACTCTTCCTTTTTCAATATTATTGAAGCATTTATCAGGGTTATTGTCTCATGAGCGGATA
CATATTTGAATGTATTTAGAAAAATAAACAAATAGGGGTTCCGCGCACATTTCCCCGAAAAGTGCCACCT
GAC
